>Addgene plasmid #131858 | NLS-SuperNova | addgene full sequence | sequence record 258761 | Addgene NGS Result
TAGTTATTAATAGTAATCAATTACGGGGTCATTAGTTCATAGCCCATATATGGAGTTCCGCGTTACATAA
CTTACGGTAAATGGCCCGCCTGGCTGACCGCCCAACGACCCCCGCCCATTGACGTCAATAATGACGTATG
TTCCCATAGTAACGCCAATAGGGACTTTCCATTGACGTCAATGGGTGGAGTATTTACGGTAAACTGCCCA
CTTGGCAGTACATCAAGTGTATCATATGCCAAGTACGCCCCCTATTGACGTCAATGACGGTAAATGGCCC
GCCTGGCATTATGCCCAGTACATGACCTTATGGGACTTTCCTACTTGGCAGTACATCTACGTATTAGTCA
TCGCTATTACCATGGTGATGCGGTTTTGGCAGTACATCAATGGGCGTGGATAGCGGTTTGACTCACGGGG
ATTTCCAAGTCTCCACCCCATTGACGTCAATGGGAGTTTGTTTTGGCACCAAAATCAACGGGACTTTCCA
AAATGTCGTAACAACTCCGCCCCATTGACGCAAATGGGCGGTAGGCGTGTACGGTGGGAGGTCTATATAA
GCAGAGCTGGTTTAGTGAACCGTCAGATCCGCTAGCGCTACCGGACTCAGATCTCGAGATGCCCGCCGCC
AAGCGCGTGAAGCTGGACGTGGATCCAGGCAGCGAGGTGGGCCCCGCCCTGTTCCAGAGCGACATGACCT
TCAAGATCTTCATCGACGGCGAGGTGAACGGCCAGAAGTTCACCATCGTGGCCGACGGCAGCAGCAAGTT
CCCCCACGGCGACTTCAACGTGCACGCCGTGTGCGAGACCGGCAAGCTGCCCATGAGCTGGAAGCCCATC
TGCCACCTGATCCAGTACGGCGAGCCCTTCTTCGCCCGCTACCCCGACGGCATCAGCCACTTCGCCCAGG
AGTGCTTCCCCGAGGGCCTGAGCATCGACCGCACCGTGCGCTTCGAGAACGACGGCACCATGACCAGCCA
CCACACCTACGAGCTGGACGACACCTGCGTGGTGAGCCGCATCACCGTGAACTGCGACGGCTTCCAGCCC
GACGGCCCCATCATGCGCGACCAGCTGGTGGACATCCTGCCCAGCGAGACCCACATGTTCCCCCACGGCC
CCAACGCCGTGCGCCAGACCGCCACCATCGGCTTCACCACCGCCGACGGCGGCAAGATGATGGGCCACTT
CGACAGCAAGATGACCTTCAACGGCAGCCGCGCCATCGAGATCCCCGGCCCCCACTTCGTGACCATCATC
ACCAAGCAGACCCGCGACACCAGCGACAAGCGCGACCACGTGTGCCAGCGCGAGGTGGCCTACGCCCACA
GCGTGCCCCGCATCACCAGCGCCATCGGCAGCGACGAGGACGAGCAGAAGCTGATCAGCGAGGAGGACCT
GTAAGCGGCCGCGAAGCTTCGAATTCTGCAGTCGACGGTACCGCGGGCCCGGGATCCACCGGATCTAGAT
AACTGATCATAATCAGCCATACCACATTTGTAGAGGTTTTACTTGCTTTAAAAAACCTCCCACACCTCCC
CCTGAACCTGAAACATAAAATGAATGCAATTGTTGTTGTTAACTTGTTTATTGCAGCTTATAATGGTTAC
AAATAAAGCAATAGCATCACAAATTTCACAAATAAAGCATTTTTTTCACTGCATTCTAGTTGTGGTTTGT
CCAAACTCATCAATGTATCTTAACGCGTAAATTGTAAGCGTTAATATTTTGTTAAAATTCGCGTTAAATT
TTTGTTAAATCAGCTCATTTTTTAACCAATAGGCCGAAATCGGCAAAATCCCTTATAAATCAAAAGAATA
GACCGAGATAGGGT
[37 nt withheld, positions 1835-1871]
AAAGAACGTGGACTCCAACGTCAAAGG
[49 nt withheld, positions 1899-1947]
T
[91 nt withheld, positions 1949-2039]
G
[124 nt withheld, positions 2041-2164]
CAGGTGGCACTTTTCGGGGAAATGTGCGCGGAACCCCTATTTGTTTATTTTTCTAAATACATTCAAATAT
GTATCCGCTCATGAGACAATAACCCTGATAAATGCTTCAATAATATTGAAAAAGGAAGAGTCCTGAGGCG
GAAAGAACCAGCTGTGGAATGTGTGTCAGTTAGGGTGTGGAAAGTCCCCAGGCTCCCCAGCAGGCAGAAG
TATGCAAAGCATGCATCTCAATTAGTCAGCAACCAGGTGTGGAAAGTCCCCAGGCTCCCCAGCAGGCAGA
AGTATGCAAAGCATGCATCTCAATTAGTCAGCAACCATAGTCCCGCCCCTAACTCCGCCCATCCCGCCCC
TAACTCCGCCCAGTTCCGCCCATTCTCCGCCCCATGGCTGACTAATTTTTTTTATTTATGCAGAGGCCGA
GGCCGCCTCGGCCTCTGAGCTATTCCAGAAGTAGTGAGGAGGCTTTTTTGGAGGCCTAGGCTTTTGCAAA
GATCGATCAAGAGACAGGATGAGGATCGTTTCGCATGATTGAACAAGATGGATTGCACGCAGGTTCTCCG
GCCGCTTGGGTGGAGAGGCTATTCGGCTATGACTGGGCACAACAGACAATCGGCTGCTCTGATGCCGCCG
TGTTCCGGCTGTCAGCGCAGGGGCGCCCGGTTCTTTTTGTCAAGACCGACCTGTCCGGTGCCCTGAATGA
ACTGCAAGACGAGGCAGCGCGGCTATCGTGGCTGGCCACGACGGGCGTTCCTTGCGCAGCTGTGCTCGAC
GTTGTCACTGAAGCGGGAAGGGACTGGCTGCTATTGGGCGAAGTGCCGGGGCAGGATCTCCTGTCATCTC
ACCTTGCTCCTGCCGAGAAAGTATCCATCATGGCTGATGCAATGCGGCGGCTGCATACGCTTGATCCGGC
TACCTGCCCATTCGACCACCAAGCGAAACATCGCATCGAGCGAGCACGTACTCGGATGGAAGCCGGTCTT
GTCGATCAGGATGATCTGGACGAAGAGCATCAGGGGCTCGCGCCAGCCGAACTGTTCGCCAGGCTCAAGG
CGAGCATGCCCGACGGCGAGGATCTCGTCGTGACCCATGGCGATGCCTGCTTGCCGAATATCATGGTGGA
AAATGGCCGCTTTTCTGGATTCATCGACTGTGGCCGGCTGGGTGTGGCGGACCGCTATCAGGACATAGCG
TTGGCTACCCGTGATATTGCTGAAGAGCTTGGCGGCGAATGGGCTGACCGCTTCCTCGTGCTTTACGGTA
TCGCCGCTCCCGATTCGCAGCGCATCGCCTTCTATCGCCTTCTTGACGAGTTCTTCTGAGCGGGACTCTG
GGGTTCGAAATGACCGACCAAGCGACGCCCAACCTGCCATCACGAGATTTCGATTCCACCGCCGCCTTCT
ATGAAAGGTTGGGCTTCGGAATCGTTTTCCGGGACGCCGGCTGGATGATCCTCCAGCGCGGGGATCTCAT
GCTGGAGTTCTTCGCCCACCCTAGGGGGAGGCTAACTGAAACACGGAAGGAGACAATACCGGAAGGAACC
CGCGCTATGACGGCAATAAAAAGACAGAATAAAACGCACGGTGTTGGGTCGTTTGTTCATAAACGCGGGG
TTCGGTCCCAGGGCTGGCACTCTGTCGATACCCCACCGAGACCCCATTGGGGCCAATACGCCCGCGTTTC
TTCCTTTTCCCCACCCCACCCCCCAAGTTCGGGTGAAGGCCCAGGGCTCGCAGCCAACGTCGGGGCGGCA
GGCCCTGCCATAGCCTCAGGTTACTCATATATACTTTAGATTGATTTAAAACTTCATTTTTAATTTAAAA
GGATCTAGGTGAAGATCCTTTTTGATAATCTCATGACCAAAATCCCTTAACGTGAGTTTTCGTTCCACTG
AGCGTCAGACCCCGTAGAAAAGATCAAAGGATCTTCTTGAGATCCTTTTTTTCTGCGCGTAATCTGCTGC
TTGCAAACAAAAAAACCACCGCTACCAGCGGTGGTTTGTTTGCCGGATCAAGAGCTACCAACTCTTTTTC
CGAAGGTAACTGGCTTCAGCAGAGCGCAGATACCAAATACTGTTCTTCTAGTGTAGCCGTAGTTAGGCCA
CCACTTCAAGAACTCTGTAGCACCGCCTACATACCTCGCTCTGCTAATCCTGTTACCAGTGGCTGCTGCC
AGTGGCGATAAGTCGTGTCTTACCGGGTTGGACTCAAGACGATAGTTACCGGATAAGGCGCAGCGGTCGG
GCTGAACGGGGGGTTCGTGCACACAGCCCAGCTTGGAGCGAACGACCTACACCGAACTGAGATACCTACA
GCGTGAGCTATGAGAAAGCGCCACGCTTCCCGAAGGGAGAAAGGCGGACAGGTATCCGGTAAGCGGCAGG
GTCGGAACAGGAGAGCGCACGAGGGAGCTTCCAGGGGGAAACGCCTGGTATCTTTATAGTCCTGTCGGGT
TTCGCCACCTCTGACTTGAGCGTCGATTTTTGTGATGCTCGTCAGGGGGGCGGAGCCTATGGAAAAACGC
CAGCAACGCGGCCTTTTTACGGTTCCTGGCCTTTTGCTGGCCTTTTGCTCACATGTTCTTTCCTGCGTTA
TCCCCTGATTCTGTGGATAACCGTATTACCGCCATGCAT
Features (pLannotate 1.2.2; 15 found; start..end, strand, type, name):
     61..364     +  enhancer       CMV enhancer: human cytomegalovirus immediate early enhancer
    365..568     +  promoter       CMV promoter: human cytomegalovirus (CMV) immediate early promoter
    591..618     +  misc_feature   MCS (fragment): multiple cloning site
    664..1371    +  CDS            SuperNova Red: SuperNova Red is a basic (constitutively fluorescent) red fluorescent protein published in 2013, derived from Anthomedusae sp. DC-2005.
   1414..1457    +  misc_feature   MCS (fragment): multiple cloning site
   1474..1558    +  CDS            large T antigen (fragment): large T antigen from SV40 (simian virus 40)
   1581..1702    +  polyA_signal   SV40 poly(A) signal: SV40 polyadenylation signal
   1736..2164    -  rep_origin     f1 ori (sequence partly withheld): f1 bacteriophage origin of replication; arrow indicates direction of (+) strand synthesis
   2191..2295    +  promoter       AmpR promoter: bla
   2297..2654    +  promoter       SV40 promoter: SV40 enhancer and early promoter
   2689..3483    +  CDS            NeoR/KanR: aminoglycoside phosphotransferase from Tn5; aph(3')-II (or nptII); confers resistance to neomycin, kanamycin, and G418 (Geneticin®)
   3504..3656    +  CDS            ble (fragment): BLE_KLEPN - Experimental evidence at protein level: Swiss-Prot protein existence level 1. Binding protein with a strong affinity to the bleomycin family of antibiotics. Binds to CL990; an antimitotic-antibiotic compound. From Klebsiella pneumoniae.
   3715..3762    +  polyA_signal   HSV TK poly(A) signal: herpes simplex virus thymidine kinase polyadenylation signal (Cole and Stacy, 1985)
   3853..3869    -  polyA_signal   bGH poly(A) signal (fragment): bovine growth hormone polyadenylation signal
   4091..4679    +  rep_origin     ori: high-copy-number ColE1/pMB1/pBR322/pUC origin of replication
