[The description below was written by a language model from this plasmid's Addgene catalogue record and pLannotate feature annotations shown in this document.]
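Description:
NLS-SuperNova is a mammalian expression plasmid built on the pEGFP-C1 backbone, in which the EGFP coding region was replaced, between the NheI and HindIII sites, by synthetic DNA encoding the red photosensitizing fluorescent protein SuperNova. The open reading frame carries an N-terminal nuclear localization signal derived from c-myc and, according to the catalogue entry, a C-terminal Myc tag. The automated annotation marks only the SuperNova coding sequence itself, flanked by remnants of the multiple cloning site, so the short NLS and tag are not called as separate features. Transcription is driven by the human cytomegalovirus immediate early enhancer and promoter and terminated by the SV40 polyadenylation signal.

The 4.8 kb plasmid replicates at high copy in E. coli from a ColE1/pUC-type origin and also carries an f1 origin for single-stranded DNA production. Selection relies on the Tn5 aminoglycoside phosphotransferase gene. It sits behind tandem bacterial (bla) and SV40 early promoters and is followed by an HSV TK poly(A) signal, so the same marker gives kanamycin resistance in bacteria and G418/neomycin resistance in mammalian cells. The short large T antigen, ble and bGH poly(A) fragments in the annotation appear to be backbone remnants or partial matches rather than functional elements.

SuperNova is a monomeric protein that generates reactive oxygen species when illuminated and was developed for chromophore-assisted light inactivation. Targeting it to the nucleus confines light-induced radical production to that compartment. The associated study used this approach to compare the cytotoxicity of radical stress in the nucleus with that in other organelles.
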