Addgene plasmid #131858: NLS-SuperNova
Purpose: Expresses SuperNova fused to nuclear localization signal (NLS)
Depositing lab: Geert van den Bogaart. Depositing organization: University of Groningen. Publication: Radical Stress Is More Cytotoxic in the Nucleus than in Other Organelles. Paardekooper LM, van Vroonhoven E, Ter Beest M, van den Bogaart G. Int J Mol Sci. 2019 Aug 25;20(17). pii: ijms20174147. doi: 10.3390/ijms20174147. PubMed 31450682.
Backbone
  Vector backbone: pEGFP-C1
  Backbone manufacturer: CloneTech
  Vector type: Mammalian Expression
Growth in bacteria
  Bacterial resistance: Kanamycin, 50 μg/mL
  Growth temperature: 37°C
  Growth strain: DH5alpha
  Copy number: High Copy
Gene/Insert
  Gene/Insert name: SuperNova
  Species: Synthetic
  Promoter: cmv
  Tag / fusion protein: Myc tag (C terminal on insert); c-myc nuclear localization signal (NLS) (N terminal on insert)
  Cloning method: Restriction Enzyme; 5′ cloning site NheI (not destroyed); 3′ cloning site HindIII (not destroyed)
  Sequencing primers: 5′ CGCAAATGGGCGGTAGGCGTG; 3′ GAAATTTGTGATGCTATTGC
Terms and licenses: Academic/Nonprofit Terms; Industry Terms: Not Available to Industry
Depositor comments: Nuclear targeting was achieved by replacing EGFP in pEGFP-C1 with synthetic DNA coding for SuperNova with an N-terminal c-myc nuclear localization signal (NLS) using restriction sites NheI and HindIII. SuperNova sequence is from: Takemoto, K.; Matsuda, T.; Sakai, N.; Fu, D.; Noda, M.; Uchiyama, S.; Kotera, I.; Arai, Y.; Horiuchi, M.; Fukui, K.; et al. SuperNova, a monomeric photosensitizing fluorescent protein for chromophore-assisted light inactivation. Sci. Rep. 2013, 3, 2629.
How to cite: NLS-SuperNova was a gift from Geert van den Bogaart (Addgene plasmid # 131858 ; http://n2t.net/addgene:131858 ; RRID:Addgene_131858)
